>Addgene plasmid #39647 | KHBD00552 | depositor partial sequence | sequence record 50087 | KHBD00552 sequence 1572 bps
ATGATGCAAACCCTGAAACCACCGCCACCGCTACATCATCACCACCAGCATCAGCACCAGCTCCAGCATC
CGCCTCAGCAGCAGCCACATCCGCATCAGCAGCTGCAACATCCGTTGCAGCAGCAACAGCACCTGTCAGC
CATGGATAATCACCAGCAACATCAGCCGCATATCCATCAGCAGCAGCAGCAGCAGCAGCAACAATTGCCA
CCCACGCCGCAGGCATCTCACCTGGTCGGTGGGCAGCAACAGCAGCAGCAACATCCGCACCACAATCACC
TGGCTGTCGACCAGGATGACCCAAATCCCGAACTGGTGCTCGCCTTAATTTCCAGGAACCGGGCGCTCGA
GGCCACAATCCCGAAATGCGGCGGCTGCCACGAGCTGATCCTTGACCGCTTCATCCTCAAAGTGCTGGAG
AGGACGTGGCACGCCAAGTGCCTGCAGTGCAGCGAGTGCCATGGCCAGCTGAACGACAAGTGCTTCGCGC
GGAATGGCCAGCTCTTCTGCAAGGAGGACTTCTTCAAGTCGAACAGACGTTACGGTACAAAGTGTTCCGC
TTGTGATATGGGCATTCCGCCCACGCAGGTGGTGCGTCGGGCGCAGGACAACGTCTACCATCTGCAGTGC
TTCCTGTGCGCCATGTGCTCCCGCACCCTGAACACCGGCGACGAGTTCTACCTGATGGAGGATCGTAAGC
TGATCTGCAAGCGGGACTACGAGGAGGCCAAGGCCAAGGGCCTCTATCTGGATGGCTCGTTGGACGGCGA
TCAGCCGAATAAGCGTCCGCGCACCACGATCACCGCCAAGCAGCTGGAGACCCTGAAAACGGCCTACAAT
AACAGCCCCAAACCCGCCCGCCATGTACGTGAGCAGCTTTCGCAGGACACGGGCCTGGACATGCGGGTGG
TGCAGGTCTGGTTCCAGAACAGGCGGGCCAAGGAGAAGCGTCTGAAAAAGGATGCGGGCCGCACGCGCTG
GAGCCAGTACTTCCGCTCGATGAAGGGCAACTGCTCGCCGCGCACCGACAAATTCCTCGACAAGGATGAG
CTGAAGGTTGACTACGACAGCTTCAGTCACCACGATCTGAGCAACGACAGCTACAGCACCGTCAATTTGG
GCCTGGATGAGGGCGCCTCGCCGCACAGCATCCGCGGATCCTACATGCACGGCAGTTCGAGTCCGTCACA
GTATCCGCCGAGCAGTCGCTCGCCGCCGCCAGTTGGCCAGGGCCACACGTTCGGCTCCTATCCGGACAAC
ATAGTGTACACCAACATAGATCAAGCGGTCGGGTCTAGTTTGCATGCCAGTAAGGCGCATCACCGCCTCC
ACAGTAGCAACAACGTCTCCGATCTGAGCAACGATTCCAGTCCCGATCAGGGATACCCCGACTTTCCGCC
CAGCCCCGACTCCTGGCTGGGCGATTCGGGCAGCACCAACACGACCAGCGCCAACAACAATGCGAACAAC
AACAGCAGCAGCAGCCACAACAACAACAACAGTAGTGGCGGGGGAAGCGGCGGGGTGAGCGTCAGTACCG
CCCCCAATCCGTCGGCGCCCGGCGTACATTAC
