>Addgene plasmid #39647 | KHBD00552 | addgene partial sequence | sequence record 51407 | M13Rev
GATTTTATTTTGACTGATAGTGACCTGTTCGTTGCAACAAATTGATAAGCAATGCTTTCTTATAATGCCA
ACTTTGTACAAGAAAGTTGGCAAGTAATGTACGCCGGGCGCCGACGGATTGGGGGCGGTACTGACGCTCA
CCCCGCCGCTTCCCCCGCCACTACTGTTGTTGTTGTTGTGGCTGCTGCTGCTGTTGTTGTTCGCATTGTT
GTTGGCGCTGGTCGTGTTGGTGCTGCCCGAATCGCCCAGCCAGGAGTCGGGGCTGGGCGGAAAGTCGGGG
TATCCCTGATCGGGACTGGAATCGTTGCTCAGATCGGAGACGTTGTTGCTACTGTGGAGGCGGTGATGCG
CCTTACTGGCATGCAAACTAGACCCGACCGCTTGATCTATGTTGGTGTACACTATGTTGTCCGGATAGGA
GCCGAACGTGTGGCCCTGGCCAACTGGCGGCGGCGAGCGACTGCTCGGCGGATACTGTGACGGACTCGAA
CTGCCGTGCATGTAGGATCCGCGGATGCTGTGCGGCGAGGCGCCCTCATCCAGGCCCAAATTGACGGTGC
TGTAGCTGTCGTTGCTCAGATCGTGGTGACTGAAGCTGTCGTAGTCAACCTTCAGCTCATCCTTGTCGAG
GAATTTGTCGGTGCGCGGCGAGCAGTTGCCCTTCATCGAGCGGAAGTACTGGCTCCAGCGCGTGCGGCCC
GCATCCTTTTTCAGACGCTTCTCCTTGGCCCGCCTGTTCTGGAACCAGACCTGCACCACCCGCATGTCCA
GGCCCGTGTCCTGCGAAAGCTGCTCACGTACATGGCGGGC
