[The description below was written by a language model from this plasmid's Addgene catalogue record.]
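Description:
KHBD00552 is a Gateway entry clone built in the pDONR221 backbone (Invitrogen), carrying the open reading frame of the Drosophila melanogaster gene Lim3 (CG10699, FBgn0002023). The backbone contributes about 2.5 kb and the insert is recorded as 1572 bp. The plasmid is propagated in standard E. coli cloning strains such as DH5alpha as a high-copy plasmid under kanamycin selection. It was made by Gateway recombination, so the ORF should be flanked by attL sites, as is usual for a pDONR221-derived entry clone, although no feature table is provided to confirm the exact junctions. M13 forward and reverse primer sites in the backbone flank the insert and are used for sequence verification.

The construct has no promoter driving the insert, so it is not an expression vector. It serves as a shuttle from which the Lim3 coding sequence can be transferred by LR recombination into any compatible destination vector that supplies a promoter, tags and host-specific elements. The depositor notes that ORFs in this collection were cloned open-ended, without a stop codon, which allows in-frame C-terminal fusions once the ORF is moved into a suitable destination vector. It also means that termination must be provided by that vector.

Lim3 belongs to the LIM-homeodomain family of transcription factors. The associated publication describes automated protein-DNA interaction screening of Drosophila regulatory elements, which suggests the clone is part of a transcription factor ORF resource for such assays. The record does not specify which destination vectors or assay formats were used with this particular clone.
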