Addgene plasmid #39647: KHBD00552
Depositing lab: Bart Deplancke. Depositing organization: Swiss Federal Institute of Technology (EPFL). Publication: Automated protein-DNA interaction screening of Drosophila regulatory elements. Korneel Hens, Jean-Daniel Feuz, Alina Isakova, Antonina Lagovitina, Andreas Massouras, Julien Bryois, Patrick Callaerts, Susan E. Celniker, Bart Deplancke. Nat Methods. 2011 Oct 30;8(12):1065-70. 10.1038/nmeth.1763 PubMed 22037703.
Backbone
  Vector backbone: pDONR221
  Backbone manufacturer: Invitrogen
  Backbone size w/o insert (bp): 2536
  Vector type: Gateway DONR vector
Growth in bacteria
  Bacterial resistance: Kanamycin, 50 μg/mL
  Growth temperature: 37°C
  Growth strain: DH5alpha
  Copy number: High Copy
Gene/Insert
  Gene/Insert name: CG10699 (alt names: FBgn0002023; Lim3)
  Species: D. melanogaster (fly)
  Insert size (bp): 1572
  Entrez Gene: Lim3 (a.k.a. Dmel_CG10699, CG10699, CG15174, Dmel\CG10699, LIM3, Lim-3A, Lim3A, l(2)37Bd, l(2)Bd, lim3)
  Promoter: none
  Cloning method: Gateway Cloning
  Sequencing primers: 5′ M13-F20; 3′ M13R
Terms and licenses: Academic/Nonprofit Terms; Industry Terms: Not Available to Industry
Depositor comments: Please note that the ORFs in this collection were cloned open-ended (without a stop codon).
How to cite: KHBD00552 was a gift from Bart Deplancke (Addgene plasmid # 39647 ; http://n2t.net/addgene:39647 ; RRID:Addgene_39647)
